>Addgene plasmid #13759 | pCDNA3 Flag Jnk3a2 | addgene partial sequence | sequence record 20244 | 13759 with JNK3a-F (cttcccagattccctcttcc)
GTTGTCAAAGATGCTAGTGATTGACCCAGCAAAAAGAATATCAGTGGACGACGCCTTACAGCATCCCTAC
ATCAACGTCTGGTATGACCCAGCCGAAGTGGAGGCGCCTCCACCTCAGATATATGACAAGCAGTTGGATG
AAAGAGAACACACAATTGAAGAATGGAAAGAACTTATCTACAAGGAAGTAATGAATTCAGAAGAAAAGAC
TAAAAATGGTGTAGTAAAAGGACAGCCTTCTCCTTCAGGTGCAGCAGTGAACAGCAGTGAGAGTCTCCCT
CCATCCTCGTCTGTCAATGACATCTCCTCCATGTCCACCGACCAGACCCTGGCATCTGACACTGACAGCA
GCCTGGAAGCCTCGGCAGGACCCCTGGGTTGTTGCAGGTGACTAGCCGCCTGCCTGCGAACGGCTCCGTA
AGCCGAATTCCAGCACACTGGCGGCCGTTACTAGTGGATCTGATCAAGAGACAGGATGAGGATCGTTTCG
CATGATTGAACAAGATGGATTGCACGCAGGTTCTCCGGCCGCTTGGGTGGAGAGGCTATTCGGCTATGAC
TGGGCACAACAGACAATCGGCTGCTCTGATGCCGCCGTGTTCCGGCTGTCAGCGCAGGGGCGCCCGGTTC
TTTTTGTCAAGACCGACCTGTCCGGTGCCCTGAATGAACTGCAGGACGAGGCAGCGCGGCTATCGTGGCT
GGCCACGACGGGCGTTCCTTGCGCAGCTGTGCTCGACGTTGTCACTGAAGCGGGAAGGGACTGGCTGCTA
TTGGGCGAAGTGCCGGGGCAGGATCTCCTGTCATCTCACCTTGCTCCTGCCGAGAAAGTATCCATCATGG
CTGATGCATGCGCG
