>Addgene plasmid #13759 | pCDNA3 Flag Jnk3a2 | addgene partial sequence | sequence record 20245 | T7 5'-TAATACGACTCACTATAGGG-3'
TCGATAAGCTTCGGCAGCCAACATGGACTATAAGGACGATGATGACAAAAGCCTCCATTTCTTATACTAC
TGCAGTGAACCAACATTGGATGTGAAAATTGCCTTTTGTCAGGGATTCGATAAACAAGTGGATGTGTCAT
ATATTGCCAAACATTACAACATGAGCAAAAGCAAAGTTGACAACCAGTTCTACAGTGTGGAAGTGGGAGA
CTCAACCTTCACAGTTCTCAAGCGCTACCAGAATCTAAAGCCTATTGGCTCTGGGGCTCAGGGCATAGTT
TGTGCCGCGTATGATGCTGTCCTTGACAGAAATGTGGCCATTAAGAAGCTCAGCAGACCCTTTCAGAACC
AAACACATGCCAAGAGAGCGTACCGGGAGCTGGTCCTCATGAAGTGTGTGAACCATAAAAACATTATTAG
TTTATTAAATGTCTTCACACCCCAGAAAACGCTGGAGGAGTTCCAAGATGTTTACTTAGTAATGGAACTG
ATGGATGCCAACTTATGTCAAGTGATTCAGATGGAATTAGACCATGAGCGAATGTCTTACCTGCTGTACC
AAATGTTGTGTGGCATTAAGCACCTCCATTCTGCTGGAATTATTCACAGGGATTTAAAACCAAGTAACAT
TGTAGTCAAGTCTGATTGCACATTGAAAATCCTGGACTTTGGACTGGCCAGGACAGCAGGCACAAGCTTC
ATGATGACTCCATATGTGGTGACACGTTATTACAGAGCCCCT
