[The description below was written by a language model from this plasmid's Addgene catalogue record.]
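Description:
pCDNA3 Flag Jnk3a2 is a mammalian expression plasmid built on the Invitrogen pCDNA3 backbone (about 5.4 kb without insert) that carries the human JNK3 alpha-2 isoform, encoded by the MAPK10 gene. The roughly 1.5 kb insert was placed between the HindIII and XbaI sites of the polylinker, both of which were destroyed during cloning, and it bears an N-terminal Flag epitope tag so that the expressed kinase can be detected or immunoprecipitated with anti-Flag antibodies. The record does not explicitly name the promoter. Standard pCDNA3 drives inserts from the CMV immediate-early promoter, with a T7 promoter just upstream of the cloning site, which fits the listed T7 sequencing primer. In bacteria the plasmid is maintained at high copy under ampicillin selection.

The depositor notes that this backbone differs from standard pCDNA3: it lacks the BGH polyadenylation signal, the f1 origin and the SV40 promoter sequences. In the parental vector the SV40 promoter drives the neomycin resistance cassette, so G418 selection of stable mammalian lines should not be assumed to work. The missing BGH terminator also means transcript 3' end processing is not provided by that element. No feature table accompanies the record, so the exact extent of the deletion is not documented.

JNK3 is a stress-activated MAP kinase of the c-Jun N-terminal kinase family. The plasmid comes from work comparing how different JNK isoforms interact selectively with transcription factor substrates. It is suited to transient expression of tagged JNK3 alpha-2 in mammalian cells for binding, kinase activity and signalling studies.
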