Addgene plasmid #13759: pCDNA3 Flag Jnk3a2
Depositing lab: Roger Davis. Depositing organization: University of Massachusetts, Worcester. Publication: Selective interaction of JNK protein kinase isoforms with transcription factors. Gupta S, Barrett T, Whitmarsh AJ, Cavanagh J, Sluss HK, Derijard B, Davis RJ. EMBO J. 1996 Jun 3. 15(11):2760-70. PubMed 8654373.
Backbone
  Vector backbone: pCDNA3
  Backbone manufacturer: Invitrogen
  Backbone size w/o insert (bp): 5446
  Vector type: Mammalian Expression
Growth in bacteria
  Bacterial resistance: Ampicillin, 100 μg/mL
  Growth temperature: 37°C
  Growth strain: DH5alpha
  Copy number: High Copy
Gene/Insert
  Gene/Insert name: Jnk3a2 (alt name: MAPK10)
  Species: H. sapiens (human)
  Insert size (bp): 1500
  GenBank ID: NM_138982
  Entrez Gene: MAPK10 (a.k.a. JNK3, JNK3A, PRKM10, SAPK1b, p493F12, p54bSAPK)
  Tag / fusion protein: Flag (N terminal on insert)
  Cloning method: Restriction Enzyme; 5′ cloning site HindIII (destroyed during cloning); 3′ cloning site XbaI (destroyed during cloning)
  Sequencing primers: 5′ T7
Terms and licenses: Academic/Nonprofit Terms; Industry Terms: Not Available to Industry
Depositor comments: Please note that the backbone is missing the BGH-pA terminator, f1 origin and SV40promoter sequences.
How to cite: pCDNA3 Flag Jnk3a2 was a gift from Roger Davis (Addgene plasmid # 13759 ; http://n2t.net/addgene:13759 ; RRID:Addgene_13759)
